>Addgene plasmid #16077 | pSAC5.02 | addgene partial sequence | sequence record 22439 | T7 5'-TAATACGACTCACTATAGGG-3'
GATGGGCCCGCGGCCGCTCTAGAAGTACTCTCGAGTTTTTTTTTTTTTTTTTTGCAATCTTTGTTCTCAT
TCATAATTATTAGAAAGGATTGTCCAGAATATTAACTCTCATCAAGAATTTGTTCTTTTGAACATCCTGA
AGGGTTACGTTGCCTGATACAATTTTATCCCACGATGGGAGACTCAAGACTGTCTGAAGCCATTGATCTC
CTGTCAACTCGGGGGCTGAGTACCACCATTCCTTACTCATGCTCAGCCAACATTTCTCCAGCAAATTCCC
CTGTGTCTCAGAGAGCTCCAAGGCTGTGTTTAGGAAGAAGTCACAACTGTGCCCGTCTCCCATCAGTATA
CAGACATAGGCCATCAAATGGTAGAGCCTGGGGTAGAAGACGGGGCCAGTGGTATTTTGAGCCACAAGGG
TCTCTAAGGCCTTAAGTAGCTCCACCCCACTGTCCTGAGCATTCTCGGCCTGCTCTTCTATTTGCTTCTG
AAGATGGAGGACTTGCCCTTCCATATACCTAGAAATTCCTTCGTAGTAAAGGACCGTTGGGGTTCTTCGA
GTCACTAAAGTCTTCGCTCTATTGGAAAATTTGTAAAAGTTGTCCCATTCCTGAAGTCTGGCGTACCAGA
CAGCTATGCAGGAGTAAAGTCCCAGGAGGAGTCCGCTTTGGAACTTGAGGATTCTGTTGTCTTCATTGTG
GTGTATGAATTCCAAACATTCTTCAAATGTTCTGTAAATGAAGCCAGAATAAAGCATGATGTCCAAGCAG
ACGAAATAGAAAAATGCCTTGCTGAAGATGTGCTCCTCTGTTACAGAAAGGTCCCACAACCATCCCAGCA
CCTGGGACCAAATGCTTGTATCTGCTCTTCAAGAAAAGAGGTTTACTCAGTCTGCAGAGAACCATAT
