[The description below was written by a language model from this plasmid's Addgene catalogue record.]
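Description:
pSAC5.02 is a mammalian expression plasmid built on the Stratagene pBK-CMV phagemid backbone (about 4.5 kb) carrying a roughly 5.2 kb cDNA for rat soluble adenylyl cyclase (sAC, gene Adcy10). It is maintained in E. coli as a high-copy plasmid under kanamycin selection. No feature table accompanies the record, so the origins of replication and other backbone elements are not itemised. The insert is flanked by T3 and T7 sequencing primer sites.

The insert is an original library clone. A rat testis cDNA library made in the Lambda-ZAP system was screened by hybridization with a 1 kb PCR fragment, itself obtained with primers designed from peptide sequences of purified sAC protein. Positive phage were converted to pBK-CMV plasmids by helper-phage excision, leaving the cDNA inserted directionally. According to the depositor, bacterial expression from the parental clone gave too little protein. A promoter region upstream of the cDNA, which the depositor calls the T7 promoter region, was therefore removed by NheI-SpeI digestion and religation. This brought the CMV promoter closer to the cDNA and allowed high-level expression in mammalian cells such as HEK293.

The clone begins at nucleotide 241 of the sAC sequence and contains CTCT repeats in its 5' UTR, which may be either a library artifact or a genuine control element. Because the cDNA contains an internal EcoRI site, it cannot be excised intact as an EcoRI fragment, although EcoRI or EcoRI/XhoI digestion gives a diagnostic banding pattern. The plasmid is used to express rat sAC in mammalian cells for studying this cytosolic cAMP-generating enzyme.
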