Addgene plasmid #16077: pSAC5.02
Depositing lab: Jochen Buck & Lonny Levin. Depositing organization: Cornell University. Publication: Cytosolic adenylyl cyclase defines a unique signaling molecule in mammals. Buck J, Sinclair ML, Schapal L, Cann MJ, Levin LR. Proc Natl Acad Sci U S A. 1999 Jan 5. 96(1):79-84. 10.1073/pnas.96.1.79 PubMed 9874775.
Backbone
  Vector backbone: pBK-CMV
  Backbone manufacturer: Stratagene
  Backbone size w/o insert (bp): 4500
  Vector type: Mammalian Expression
Growth in bacteria
  Bacterial resistance: Kanamycin, 50 μg/mL
  Growth temperature: 37°C
  Growth strain: DH5alpha
  Copy number: High Copy
Gene/Insert
  Gene/Insert name: soluble adenylyl cyclase (alt name: sAC)
  Species: R. norvegicus (rat)
  Insert size (bp): 5200
  Entrez Gene: Adcy10 (a.k.a. Sac)
  Cloning method: Restriction Enzyme
  Sequencing primers: 5′ T3; 3′ T7
Terms and licenses: Academic/Nonprofit Terms; Industry Terms: Not Available to Industry
Depositor comments: Original library clone from Lambda-Zap rat testis library. CTCT repeats inserted between EcoRI sites in 5' UTR. Clone starts at nucleotide 241 of sAC sequence. EcoRI/XhoI digest: 0.7, 1.1, 1.5, 2.0, 4.5 kb. pSAC5.02 is derived from an original library clone obtained in the cloning of rat sAC. The isolation of this cDNA clone seems outdated now, but it was still a current method back in 1999, when we cloned sAC. We obtained peptide sequences from purified sAC protein, and designed PCR primers to those peptides. These resulted in isolation of a 1 kb fragment encoding a portion of the sAC cDNA, but there was open reading frame on each end of this PCRd clone. We then screened a rat testis library we generated in the lamdba zap cloning system. We screened the library by hybridization using the 1 kb PCR fragment as probe and we identified three, independent cDNA clones. THe lambda zap cloning system that we used enabled isolation of plasmids from the lambda phage library using helper phage. THe resultant plasmids contained library inserts (in our case, a sAC cDNA) in the pBK-CMV cloning vector. In this cloning vector, the cDNAs were inserted directionally, meaning that the vectors were already suitable for bacterial expression using the T7 promoter. We were unable to get sufficient protein via bacterial expression, so we deleted the T7 promoter region by digesting with NheI-SpeI and reclosing the vector; this brought the CMV promoter closer to the inserted sAC cDNA and facilitated high level expression in mammalian cells (i.e., HEK293 cells). This is how plasmid psAC5.02 was generated. THe CTCT repeats are within the 5' UTR of the sAC cDNA - they may have been a cloning artifact during generation of the library, or they may represent some 5' control element. The cDNA clone can not be moved (in its entirety) as an EcoR1 fragment (the pBK-CMV vector has EcoRI sites flanking the inserted cDNA) because there is an internal EcoR1 site within the sAC cDNA. EcoR1 can be used as a diagnostic digest to confirm the validity of the plasmid.
How to cite: pSAC5.02 was a gift from Jochen Buck & Lonny Levin (Addgene plasmid # 16077 ; http://n2t.net/addgene:16077 ; RRID:Addgene_16077)
